>Addgene plasmid #152398 | pGBW-m4133375 | depositor full sequence | sequence record 295410 | Full Sequence
CACCATGGCGGTGGGGGCTTGCGTACTATGTAACAGCCAGACGTCATTGCGCTGCGGTGCATGTATAAGA
AGGCCGTTTCTGTGTTGCAAATGCTGCTACGATCATGTTATTTCGACTTCTCACAAGCTTGTGCTCAGTG
TCAATCCTTATGTGTGTAATGCCCCCGGATGCGACGTCACAGATGTTACCCAACTGTACCTGGGCGGCAT
GTCCTATTATTGTAAGAGCCACAAACCACCAATCTCCTTCCCCCTGTGCGCCAACGGACAGGTGTTTGGG
CTCTACAAAAACACATGTGTGGGATCTGACAATGTCACCGACTTCAACGCTATCGCCACATGCGATTGGA
CTAATGCAGGCGACTACATTTTAGCCAACACCTGTACCGAACGGCTGAAGTTATTTGCGGCTGAGACTCT
AAAGGCAACTGAGGAAACCTTCAAACTTTCATATGGTATCGCCACGGTACGTGAGGTGTTGTCTGATCGA
GAACTGCATCTCAGTTGGGAGGTCGGGAAGCCTAGACCTCCCCTTAATCGAAATTACGTGTTCACAGGTT
ATAGGGTTACCAAGAACAGCAAAGTCCAGATCGGCGAATATACTTTTGAGAAGGGAGATTACGGTGACGC
CGTAGTGTATCGTGGCACAACAACATACAAACTGAATGTTGGGGATTACTTCGTGCTGACGTCCCACACC
GTTATGCCGCTCTCAGCTCCAACTTTGGTTCCCCAGGAACATTACGTGCGGATTACTGGACTCTATCCAA
CGCTAAACATAAGCGACGAGTTTTCCAGCAACGTGGCTAATTACCAAAAGGTCGGCATGCAGAAGTACTC
CACCCTTCAGGGTCCTCCTGGGACTGGCAAAAGTCACTTCGCCATCGGACTGGCACTTTACTATCCCAGT
GCGCGCATTGTATATACCGCCTGCTCACATGCGGCAGTGGACGCCCTGTGTGAGAAGGCTTTAAAGTATC
TGCCAATAGACAAATGCTCTCGCATTATCCCTGCCAGGGCCAGAGTGGAGTGCTTTGATAAGTTTAAAGT
GAACTCGACCCTCGAACAGTATGTCTTCTGCACAGTTAACGCATTGCCCGAAACGACCGCCGATATAGTT
GTGTTCGACGAAATCTCAATGGCTACCAATTATGATCTCTCCGTCGTCAATGCACGGCTGCGGGCCAAAC
ACTACGTCTACATCGGGGACCCCGCGCAGTTACCAGCACCGCGAACCCTACTGACTAAGGGCACACTTGA
GCCAGAGTACTTCAACAGCGTATGTAGACTGATGAAAACCATTGGCCCTGATATGTTCCTGGGAACATGT
CGGAGGTGCCCCGCTGAAATAGTGGACACCGTTTCAGCACTTGTGTACGACAATAAGCTCAAAGCACACA
AGGATAAATCCGCACAATGTTTTAAGATGTTTTACAAAGGGGTTATTACCCATGATGTGTCTAGCGCTAT
CAATCGCCCTCAGATTGGCGTGGTGAGAGAGTTTTTGACGCGAAATCCCGCCTGGCGAAAGGCCGTATTC
ATCAGTCCTTACAACTCGCAAAATGCCGTCGCTAGTAAGATTTTAGGACTCCCTACTCAGACAGTTGATA
GCTCTCAAGGTTCTGAATACGATTATGTGATTTTTACTCAGACTACCGAAACGGCACATTCTTGTAACGT
CAACCGTTTTAACGTGGCCATTACAAGGGCCAAGGTTGGCATCTTGTGTATCATGTCAGACCGGGACCTG
TATGATAAACTGCAATTCACATCTTTGGAGATACCGCGCCGCAATGTCGCTACCCTTCAGGAAAACCTTT
ACTTTCAGTCGAAAGAAACCGCGGCAGCTAAGTTCGAGAGGCAGCACATGGACAGTTAAGCTAGCTTGAC
TGACTGAGATACAGCGTACCTTCAGCTCACAGACATGATAAGATACATTGATGAGTTTGGACAAACCACA
ACTAGAATGCAGTGAAAAAAATGCTTTATTTGTGAAATTTGTGATGCTATTGCTTTATTTGTAACCATTA
TAAGCTGCAATAAACAAGTTAACAACAACAATTGCATTCATTTTATGTTTCAGGTTCAGGGGGAGGTGTG
GGAGGTTTTTTAAAGCAAGTAAAACCTCTACAAATGTGGTATTGGCCCATCTCTATCGGTATCGTAGCAT
AACCCCTTGGGGCCTCTAAACGGGTCTTGAGGGGTTTTTTGTGCCCCTCGGGCCGGATTGCTATCTACCG
GCATTGGCGCAGAAAAAAATGCCTGATGCGACGCTGCGCGTCTTATACTCCCACATATGCCAGATTCAGC
AACGGATACGGCTTCCCCAACTTGCCCACTTCCATACGTGTCCTCCTTACCAGAAATTTATCCTTAAGGT
CGTCAGCTATCCTGCAGGCGATCTCTCGATTTCGATCAAGACATTCCTTTAATGGTCTTTTCTGGACACC
ACTAGGGGTCAGAAGTAGTTCATCAAACTTTCTTCCCTCCCTAATCTCATTGGTTACCTTGGGCTATCGA
AACTTAATTAACCAGTCAAGTCAGCTACTTGGCGAGATCGACTTGTCTGGGTTTCGACTACGCTCAGAAT
TGCGTCAGTCAAGTTCGATCTGGTCCTTGCTATTGCACCCGTTCTCCGATTACGAGTTTCATTTAAATCA
TGTGAGCAAAAGGCCAGCAAAAGGCCAGGAACCGTAAAAAGGCCGCGTTGCTGGCGTTTTTCCATAGGCT
CCGCCCCCCTGACGAGCATCACAAAAATCGACGCTCAAGTCAGAGGTGGCGAAACCCGACAGGACTATAA
AGATACCAGGCGTTTCCCCCTGGAAGCTCCCTCGTGCGCTCTCCTGTTCCGACCCTGCCGCTTACCGGAT
ACCTGTCCGCCTTTCTCCCTTCGGGAAGCGTGGCGCTTTCTCATAGCTCACGCTGTAGGTATCTCAGTTC
GGTGTAGGTCGTTCGCTCCAAGCTGGGCTGTGTGCACGAACCCCCCGTTCAGCCCGACCGCTGCGCCTTA
TCCGGTAACTATCGTCTTGAGTCCAACCCGGTAAGACACGACTTATCGCCACTGGCAGCAGCCACTGGTA
ACAGGATTAGCAGAGCGAGGTATGTAGGCGGTGCTACAGAGTTCTTGAAGTGGTGGCCTAACTACGGCTA
CACTAGAAGAACAGTATTTGGTATCTGCGCTCTGCTGAAGCCAGTTACCTTCGGAAAAAGAGTTGGTAGC
TCTTGATCCGGCAAACAAACCACCGCTGGTAGCGGTGGTTTTTTTGTTTGCAAGCAGCAGATTACGCGCA
GAAAAAAAGGATCTCAAGAAGATCCTTTGATCTTTTCTACGGGGTCTGACGCTCAGTGGAACGAAAACTC
ACGTTAAGGGATTTTGGTCATGAGATTATCAAAAAGGATCTTCACCTAGATCCTTTTAAATTAAAAATGA
AGTTTTAAATCAATCTAAAGTATATATGAGTAAACTTGGTCTGACAGTTACCAATGCTTAATCAGTGAGG
CACCTATCTCAGCGATCTGTCTATTTCGTTCATCCATAGTTGCATTTAAATTTCCGAACTCTCCAAGGCC
CTCGTCGGAAAATCTTCAAACCTTTCGTCCGATCCATCTTGCAGGCTACCTCTCGAACGAACTATCGCAA
GTCTCTTGGCCGGCCTTGCGCCTTGGCTATTGCTTGGCAGCGCCTATCGCCAGGTATTACTCCAATCCCG
AATATCCGAGATCGGGATCACCCGAGAGAAGTTCAACCTACATCCTCAATCCCGATCTATCCGAGATCCG
AGGAATATCGAAATCGGGGCGCGCCTGGTGTACCGAGAACGATCCTCTCAGTGCGAGTCTCGACGATCCA
TATCGTTGCTTGGCAGTCAGCCAGTCGGAATCCAGCTTGGGACCCAGGAAGTCCAATCGTCAGATATTGT
ACTCAAGCCTGGTCACGGCAGCGTACCGATCTGTTTAAACCTAGATATTGATAGTCTGATCGGTCAACGT
ATAATCGAGTCCTAGCTTTTGCAAACATCTATCAAGAGACAGGATCAGCAGGAGGCTTTCGCATGAGTAT
TCAACATTTCCGTGTCGCCCTTATTCCCTTTTTTGCGGCATTTTGCCTTCCTGTTTTTGCTCACCCAGAA
ACGCTGGTGAAAGTAAAAGATGCTGAAGATCAGTTGGGTGCGCGAGTGGGTTACATCGAACTGGATCTCA
ACAGCGGTAAGATCCTTGAGAGTTTTCGCCCCGAAGAACGCTTTCCAATGATGAGCACTTTTAAAGTTCT
GCTATGTGGCGCGGTATTATCCCGTATTGACGCCGGGCAAGAGCAACTCGGTCGCCGCATACACTATTCT
CAGAATGACTTGGTTGAGTATTCACCAGTCACAGAAAAGCATCTTACGGATGGCATGACAGTAAGAGAAT
TATGCAGTGCTGCCATAACCATGAGTGATAACACTGCGGCCAACTTACTTCTGACAACGATTGGAGGACC
GAAGGAGCTAACCGCTTTTTTGCACAACATGGGGGATCATGTAACTCGCCTTGATCGTTGGGAACCGGAG
CTGAATGAAGCCATACCAAACGACGAGCGTGACACCACGATGCCTGTAGCAATGGCAACAACCTTGCGTA
AACTATTAACTGGCGAACTACTTACTCTAGCTTCCCGGCAACAGTTGATAGACTGGATGGAGGCGGATAA
AGTTGCAGGACCACTTCTGCGCTCGGCCCTTCCGGCTGGCTGGTTTATTGCTGATAAATCTGGAGCCGGT
GAGCGTGGGTCTCGCGGTATCATTGCAGCACTGGGGCCAGATGGTAAGCCCTCCCGTATCGTAGTTATCT
ACACGACGGGGAGTCAGGCAACTATGGATGAACGAAATAGACAGATCGCTGAGATAGGTGCCTCACTGAT
TAAGCATTGGTAACCGATTCTAGGTGCATTGGCGCAGAAAAAAATGCCTGATGCGACGCTGCGCGTCTTA
TACTCCCACATATGCCAGATTCAGCAACGGATACGGCTTCCCCAACTTGCCCACTTCCATACGTGTCCTC
CTTACCAGAAATTTATCCTTAAGATCCCGAATCGTTTAAACTCGACTCTGGCTCTATCGAATCTCCGTCG
TTTCGAGCTTACGCGAACAGCCGTGGCGCTCATTTGCTCGTCGGGCATCGAATCTCGTCAGCTATCGTCA
GCTTACCTTTTTGGCAGCGATCGCGGCTCCCGACATCTTGGACCATTAGCTCCACAGGTATCTTCTTCCC
TCTAGTGGTCATAACAGCAGCTTCAGCTACCTCTCAATTCAAAAAACCCCTCAAGACCCGTTTAGAGGCC
CCAAGGGGTTATGCTATCAATCGTTGCGTTACACACACAAAAAACCAACACACATCCATCTTCGATGGAT
AGCGATTTTATTATCTAACTGCTGATCGAGTGTAGCCAGATCTAGTAATCAATTACGGGGTCATTAGTTC
ATAGCCCATATATGGAGTTCCGCGTTACATAACTTACGGTAAATGGCCCGCCTGGCTGACCGCCCAACGA
CCCCCGCCCATTGACGTCAATAATGACGTATGTTCCCATAGTAACGCCAATAGGGACTTTCCATTGACGT
CAATGGGTGGAGTATTTACGGTAAACTGCCCACTTGGCAGTACATCAAGTGTATCATATGCCAAGTACGC
CCCCTATTGACGTCAATGACGGTAAATGGCCCGCCTGGCATTATGCCCAGTACATGACCTTATGGGACTT
TCCTACTTGGCAGTACATCTACGTATTAGTCATCGCTATTACCATGCTGATGCGGTTTTGGCAGTACATC
AATGGGCGTGGATAGCGGTTTGACTCACGGGGATTTCCAAGTCTCCACCCCATTGACGTCAATGGGAGTT
TGTTTTGGCACCAAAATCAACGGGACTTTCCAAAATGTCGTAACAACTCCGCCCCATTGACGCAAATGGG
CGGTAGGCGTGTACGGTGGGAGGTCTATATAAGCAGAGCTGGTTTAGTGAACCGTCAGATCAGATCTTTG
TCGATCCTACCATCCACTCGACACACCCGCCAGCGGCCGC
Features (pLannotate 1.2.2; 16 found; start..end, strand, type, name):
   1929..2050    -  polyA_signal   SV40 poly(A) signal: SV40 polyadenylation signal
   2073..2142    -  CDS            large T antigen (fragment): large T antigen from SV40 (simian virus 40)
   2165..2211    +  terminator     T7 terminator: transcription terminator for bacteriophage T7 RNA polymerase
   2241..2377    +  terminator     rrnG terminator: transcription terminator from the E. coli ribosomal RNA rrnG operon (Albrechtsen et al., 1991)
   2422..2493    +  misc_feature   3' β-globin insulator: insulator downstream of the human β-globin locus (Farrell et al., 2002)
   2719..3307    -  rep_origin     ori: high-copy-number ColE1/pMB1/pBR322/pUC origin of replication
   3479..3543    -  CDS            bla(M) (fragment): β-lactamase lacking the signal sequence; bla(M); allows cytosolic expression of β-lactamase
   4053..4913    +  CDS            AmpR: β-lactamase; bla; confers resistance to ampicillin, carbenicillin, and related antibiotics
   4926..5062    +  terminator     rrnG terminator: transcription terminator from the E. coli ribosomal RNA rrnG operon (Albrechtsen et al., 1991)
   5214..5285    +  misc_feature   5' β-globin insulator: insulator upstream of the human β-globin locus (Farrell et al., 2002)
   5290..5336    -  terminator     T7 terminator: transcription terminator for bacteriophage T7 RNA polymerase
   5354..5402    -  polyA_signal   poly(A) signal: synthetic polyadenylation signal
   5483..5786    +  enhancer       CMV enhancer: human cytomegalovirus immediate early enhancer
   5859..5876    -  promoter       CMV promoter (fragment): human cytomegalovirus (CMV) immediate early promoter
   5939..5990    +  promoter       CMVd2 promoter: truncated human cytomegalovirus (CMV) immediate early promoter that yields moderately reduced expression relative to the full-length promoter
   6050..1816    +  CDS            rep (fragment) (across the origin): R1AB_SARS - Experimental evidence at protein level: Swiss-Prot protein existence level 1. [2'-O-methyltransferase]: Methyltransferase that mediates mRNA cap 2'-O-ribose methylation to the 5'-cap structure of viral mRNAs. N7-methyl guanosine cap is a prerequisite for binding of nsp16. Therefore plays an essential role in viral mRNAs cap methylation which is essential to evade immune system. From Severe acute respiratory syndrome coronavirus (SARS-CoV).
