[The description below was written by a language model from this plasmid's Addgene catalogue record and pLannotate feature annotations shown in this document.]
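Description:
pGBW-m4133375 is a mammalian expression plasmid built on the pTwist_CMV_6 backbone that carries the wild-type SARS-CoV-2 helicase, nsp13, one of the mature products of the viral ORF1ab replicase polyprotein. It is propagated in E. coli as a high-copy plasmid through a ColE1/pUC-type origin and selected with ampicillin via a full-length β-lactamase (AmpR) gene. A short additional β-lactamase fragment is also annotated elsewhere in the backbone.

The roughly 1.8 kb helicase coding sequence spans the numbering origin of the 6,060 nt circular sequence and sits immediately downstream of the human cytomegalovirus immediate-early enhancer and promoter elements, which drive strong constitutive transcription in mammalian cells. The annotation software labelled this reading frame as a fragment of the SARS-CoV replicase polyprotein and attached a methyltransferase description. That text belongs to the polyprotein database entry as a whole rather than to this segment, which the catalogue identifies as the helicase. According to the catalogue, the backbone supplies a C-terminal S-tag preceded by a TEV protease cleavage site, allowing detection or affinity capture of the protein and subsequent tag removal, although these elements are not individually annotated in the feature table. An SV40 polyadenylation signal is annotated downstream of the insert, on the opposite strand in this table.

The expression unit and the bacterial maintenance region are flanked by insulating elements: β-globin insulators, T7 and rrnG transcription terminators, and a synthetic poly(A) signal upstream of the CMV enhancer. These limit read-through between modules. The plasmid is intended for expressing tagged nsp13 in mammalian cells. The record does not specify further applications.
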