Addgene plasmid #152398: pGBW-m4133375
Purpose: Mammalian expression plasmid for SARS-CoV-2 helicase
Depositing lab: Ginkgo Bioworks & Benjie Chen. Depositing organization: Ginkgo Bioworks.
Backbone
  Vector backbone: pTwist_CMV_6
  Backbone size w/o insert (bp): 4180
  Vector type: Mammalian Expression
Growth in bacteria
  Bacterial resistance: Ampicillin, 100 μg/mL
  Growth temperature: 37°C
  Growth strain: DH5alpha
  Copy number: High Copy
Gene/Insert
  Gene/Insert name: SARS-CoV-2 helicase (alt name: nsp13)
  Species: Severe acute respiratory syndrome coronavirus 2
  Insert size (bp): 1802
  Mutation: wt
  Entrez Gene: ORF1ab (a.k.a. GU280_gp01)
  Promoter: CMV
  Tag / fusion protein: Cleavable TEV;S-tag (C terminal on backbone)
  Cloning method: Unknown
Resource information
  A portion of this plasmid was derived from a plasmid made by: GinkgoBioworks
Depositor comments: NCBI reference sequence: YP_009725308.1
How to cite: pGBW-m4133375 was a gift from Ginkgo Bioworks & Benjie Chen (Addgene plasmid # 152398 ; http://n2t.net/addgene:152398 ; RRID:Addgene_152398)
